>Addgene plasmid #206066 | Cav2.2 HA EIVK (E1658K) pcDNA3 | addgene full sequence | sequence record 410269 | Addgene NGS Result
GGTGTGGAAAGTCCCCAGGCTCCCCAGCAGGCAGAAGTATGCAAAGCATGCATCTCAATTAGTCAGCAAC
CAGGTGTGGAAAGTCCCCAGGCTCCCCAGCAGGCAGAAGTATGCAAAGCATGCATCTCAATTAGTCAGCA
ACCATAGTCCCGCCCCTAACTCCGCCCATCCCGCCCCTAACTCCGCCCAGTTCCGCCCATTCTCCGCCCC
ATGGCTGACTAATTTTTTTTATTTATGCAGAGGCCGAGGCCGCCTCTGCCTCTGAGCTATTCCAGAAGTA
GTGAGGAGGCTTTTTTGGAGGCCTAGGCTTTTGCAAAAAGCTCCCGGGAGCTTGTATATCCATTTTCGGA
TCTGATCAAGAGACAGGATGAGGATCGTTTCGCATGATTGAACAAGATGGATTGCACGCAGGTTCTCCGG
CCGCTTGGGTGGAGAGGCTATTCGGCTATGACTGGGCACAACAGACAATCGGCTGCTCTGATGCCGCCGT
GTTCCGGCTGTCAGCGCAGGGGCGCCCGGTTCTTTTTGTCAAGACCGACCTGTCCGGTGCCCTGAATGAA
CTGCAGGACGAGGCAGCGCGGCTATCGTGGCTGGCCACGACGGGCGTTCCTTGCGCAGCTGTGCTCGACG
TTGTCACTGAAGCGGGAAGGGACTGGCTGCTATTGGGCGAAGTGCCGGGGCAGGATCTCCTGTCATCTCA
CCTTGCTCCTGCCGAGAAAGTATCCATCATGGCTGATGCAATGCGGCGGCTGCATACGCTTGATCCGGCT
ACCTGCCCATTCGACCACCAAGCGAAACATCGCATCGAGCGAGCACGTACTCGGATGGAAGCCGGTCTTG
TCGATCAGGATGATCTGGACGAAGAGCATCAGGGGCTCGCGCCAGCCGAACTGTTCGCCAGGCTCAAGGC
GCGCATGCCCGACGGCGAGGATCTCGTCGTGACCCATGGCGATGCCTGCTTGCCGAATATCATGGTGGAA
AATGGCCGCTTTTCTGGATTCATCGACTGTGGCCGGCTGGGTGTGGCGGACCGCTATCAGGACATAGCGT
TGGCTACCCGTGATATTGCTGAAGAGCTTGGCGGCGAATGGGCTGACCGCTTCCTCGTGCTTTACGGTAT
CGCCGCTCCCGATTCGCAGCGCATCGCCTTCTATCGCCTTCTTGACGAGTTCTTCTGAGCGGGACTCTGG
GGTTCGAAATGACCGACCAAGCGACGCCCAACCTGCCATCACGAGATTTCGATTCCACCGCCGCCTTCTA
TGAAAGGTTGGGCTTCGGAATCGTTTTCCGGGACGCCGGCTGGATGATCCTCCAGCGCGGGGATCTCATG
CTGGAGTTCTTCGCCCACCCCAACTTGTTTATTGCAGCTTATAATGGTTACAAATAAAGCAATAGCATCA
CAAATTTCACAAATAAAGCATTTTTTTCACTGCATTCTAGTTGTGGTTTGTCCAAACTCATCAATGTATC
TTATCATGTCTGTATACCGTCGACCTCTAGCTAGAGCTTGGCGTAATCATGGTCATAGCTGTTTCCTGTG
TGAAATTGTTATCCGCTCACAATTCCACACAACATACGAGCCGGAAGCATAAAGTGTAAAGCCTGGGGTG
CCTAATGAGTGAGCTAACTCACATTAATTGCGTTGCGCTCACTGCCCGCTTTCCAGTCGGGAAACCTGTC
GTGCCAGCTGCATTAATGAATCGGCCAACGCGCGGGGAGAGGCGGTTTGCGTATTGGGCGCTCTTCCGCT
TCCTCGCTCACTGACTCGCTGCGCTCGGTCGTTCGGCTGCGGCGAGCGGTATCAGCTCACTCAAAGGCGG
TAATACGGTTATCCACAGAATCAGGGGATAACGCAGGAAAGAACATGTGAGCAAAAGGCCAGCAAAAGGC
CAGGAACCGTAAAAAGGCCGCGTTGCTGGCGTTTTTCCATAGGCTCCGCCCCCCTGACGAGCATCACAAA
AATCGACGCTCAAGTCAGAGGTGGCGAAACCCGACAGGACTATAAAGATACCAGGCGTTTCCCCCTGGAA
GCTCCCTCGTGCGCTCTCCTGTTCCGACCCTGCCGCTTACCGGATACCTGTCCGCCTTTCTCCCTTCGGG
AAGCGTGGCGCTTTCTCATAGCTCACGCTGTAGGTATCTCAGTTCGGTGTAGGTCGTTCGCTCCAAGCTG
GGCTGTGTGCACGAACCCCCCGTTCAGCCCGACCGCTGCGCCTTATCCGGTAACTATCGTCTTGAGTCCA
ACCCGGTAAGACACGACTTATCGCCACTGGCAGCAGCCACTGGTAACAGGATTAGCAGAGCGAGGTATGT
AGGCGGTGCTACAGAGTTCTTGAAGTGGTGGCCTAACTACGGCTACACTAGAAGAACAGTATTTGGTATC
TGCGCTCTGCTGAAGCCAGTTACCTTCGGAAAAAGAGTTGGTAGCTCTTGATCCGGCAAACAAACCACCG
CTGGTAGCGGTGGTTTTTTTGTTTGCAAGCAGCAGATTACGCGCAGAAAAAAAGGATCTCAAGAAGATCC
TTTGATCTTTTCTACGGGGTCTGACGCTCAGTGGAACGAAAACTCACGTTAAGGGATTTTGGTCATGAGA
TTATCAAAAAGGATCTTCACCTAGATCCTTTTAAATTAAAAATGAAGTTTTAAATCAATCTAAAGTATAT
ATGAGTAAACTTGGTCTGACAGTTACCAATGCTTAATCAGTGAGGCACCTATCTCAGCGATCTGTCTATT
TCGTTCATCCATAGTTGCCTGACTCCCCGTCGTGTAGATAACTACGATACGGGAGGGCTTACCATCTGGC
CCCAGTGCTGCAATGATACCGCGAGACCCACGCTCACCGGCTCCAGATTTATCAGCAATAAACCAGCCAG
CCGGAAGGGCCGAGCGCAGAAGTGGTCCTGCAACTTTATCCGCCTCCATCCAGTCTATTAATTGTTGCCG
GGAAGCTAGAGTAAGTAGTTCGCCAGTTAATAGTTTGCGCAACGTTGTTGCCATTGCTACAGGCATCGTG
GTGTCACGCTCGTCGTTTGGTATGGCTTCATTCAGCTCCGGTTCCCAACGATCAAGGCGAGTTACATGAT
CCCCCATGTTGTGCAAAAAAGCGGTTAGCTCCTTCGGTCCTCCGATCGTTGTCAGAAGTAAGTTGGCCGC
AGTGTTATCACTCATGGTTATGGCAGCACTGCATAATTCTCTTACTGTCATGCCATCCGTAAGATGCTTT
TCTGTGACTGGTGAGTACTCAACCAAGTCATTCTGAGAATAGTGTATGCGGCGACCGAGTTGCTCTTGCC
CGGCGTCAATACGGGATAATACCGCGCCACATAGCAGAACTTTAAAAGTGCTCATCATTGGAAAACGTTC
TTCGGGGCGAAAACTCTCAAGGATCTTACCGCTGTTGAGATCCAGTTCGATGTAACCCACTCGTGCACCC
AACTGATCTTCAGCATCTTTTACTTTCACCAGCGTTTCTGGGTGAGCAAAAACAGGAAGGCAAAATGCCG
CAAAAAAGGGAATAAGGGCGACACGGAAATGTTGAATACTCATACTCTTCCTTTTTCAATATTATTGAAG
CATTTATCAGGGTTATTGTCTCATGAGCGGATACATATTTGAATGTATTTAGAAAAATAAACAAATAGGG
GTTCCGCGCACATTTCCCCGAAAAGTGCCACCTGACGTCGACGGATCGGGAGATCTCCCGATCCCCTATG
GTGCACTCTCAGTACAATCTGCTCTGATGCCGCATAGTTAAGCCAGTATCTGCTCCCTGCTTGTGTGTTG
GAGGTCGCTGAGTAGTGCGCGAGCAAAATTTAAGCTACAACAAGGCAAGGCTTGACCGACAATTGCATGA
AGAATCTGCTTAGGGTTAGGCGTTTTGCGCTGCTTCGCGATGTACGGGCCAGATATACGCGTTGACATTG
ATTATTGACTAGTTATTAATAGTAATCAATTACGGGGTCATTAGTTCATAGCCCATATATGGAGTTCCGC
GTTACATAACTTACGGTAAATGGCCCGCCTGGCTGACCGCCCAACGACCCCCGCCCATTGACGTCAATAA
TGACGTATGTTCCCATAGTAACGCCAATAGGGACTTTCCATTGACGTCAATGGGTGGAGTATTTACGGTA
AACTGCCCACTTGGCAGTACATCAAGTGTATCATATGCCAAGTACGCCCCCTATTGACGTCAATGACGGT
AAATGGCCCGCCTGGCATTATGCCCAGTACATGACCTTATGGGACTTTCCTACTTGGCAGTACATCTACG
TATTAGTCATCGCTATTACCATGGTGATGCGGTTTTGGCAGTACATCAATGGGCGTGGATAGCGGTTTGA
CTCACGGGGATTTCCAAGTCTCCACCCCATTGACGTCAATGGGAGTTTGTTTTGGCACCAAAATCAACGG
GACTTTCCAAAATGTCGTAACAACTCCGCCCCATTGACGCAAATGGGCGGTAGGCGTGTACGGTGGGAGG
TCTATATAAGCAGAGCTCTCTGGCTAACTAGAGAACCCACTGCTTACTGGCTTATCGAAATTAATACGAC
TCACTATAGGGAGACCCAAGCTTGGTACCGAGCTCGGATCCACTAGTAACGGCCGCCAGTGTGCTGGAAT
TCCTCGAGGGTACCGGGCCCCCCCTCGAGGTCGAAGCTTGATCATGGTCCGCTTCGGGGACGAGCTGGGC
GGCCGCTATGGGGGCGCGGGCGGCGCGGAGCGGGCCCGGGGCGGCGGGGCCGGCGGGGCTGGCGGCCCGG
GCCCCGGGGGGCTGCCGCCGGGCCAGCGGGTCCTCTACAAACAGTCGATCGCGCAGCGCGCGCGGACCAT
GGCGCTGTACAACCCCATCCCGGTCAAGCAGAACTGCTTCACCGTCAACCGCTCGCTCTTCGTCTTCAGC
GAGGACAACGTCGTCCGCAAATACGCCAAGCGCATCACCGAGTGGCCTCCGTTCGAGTACATGATCCTGG
CCACCATCATCGCCAACTGCATCGTGCTGGCCCTGGAGCAGCACCTCCCTGACGGGGACAAGACGCCTAT
GTCCGAGCGCCTGGATGACACCGAGCCCTACTTCATTGGGATCTTCTGCTTCGAGGCGGGGATCAAGATC
CTGGCCCTGGGCTTTGTTCTGCACAAGGGCTCCTATCTGCGGAACGGCTGGAACGTCATGGACTTCGTGG
TAGTCCTCACGGGGATTCTTGCCACAGCCGGAACCGACTTCGACCTGCGAACGCTGAGGGCTGTGCGTGT
GCTAAGGCCCCTGAAGCTGGTGTCTGGGATTCCGAGCTTGCAAGTGGTGCTCAAGTCCATCATGAAGGCC
ATGGTCCCGCTGCTGCAGATCGGGCTGCTGCTCTTCTTCGCCATCCTCATGTTTGCCATCATCGGCCTCG
AGTTCTACATGGGCAAGTTCCACAAGGCCTGCTTCCCCAACAGCACAGACCCAGATCCCGTGGGTGACTT
CCCCTGTGGCAAGGAGGCCCCGGCCCGGCTCTGTGAGGGAGACACGGAGTGCCGGGAGTACTGGGCCGGA
CCCAACTTTGGTATCACCAACTTTGACAACATCCTGTTTGCCATCTTGACCGTGTTCCAGTGCATCACCA
TGGAGGGCTGGACTGACATCCTCTACAATACAAACGATGCAGCCGGCAACACGTGGAACTGGCTCTACTT
CATCCCTCTCATCATCATCGGCTCCTTCTTCATGCTCAACCTGGTGCTGGGTGTGCTCTCAGGAGAGTTT
GCTAAGGAGCGCGAGAGAGTGGAGAACCGCCGCGCCTTCCTGAAGCTCCGGCGGCAGCAGCAGATTGAGC
GGGAGCTCAACGGGTACCTGGAGTGGATCTTCAAGGCTGAGGAAGTCATGCTGGCTGAGGAGGACAGGAA
CGCAGAGGAGAAGTCCCCTCTGGATGCAGTGTTGAAGAGAGCAGCTGCCAAGAAGAGCAGAAGCGACCTG
ATCCAGGCCGAGGAGGGGGAGGGCCGGCTCACAGGCCTCTGTGCTCCCGGTTCCCCGTTCGCCCGTGCCA
GCCTGAAAAGCGGGAAGACGGAGAGCTCGTCGTACTTCCGGAGGAAGGAGAAGATGTTCCGCTTCTTCAT
CCGGCGCATGGTGAAGGCACAGAGCTTCTACTGGACGGTGCTGTGTGTGGTGGCACTGAACACACTGTGC
GTGGCCATGGTGCACTACAACCAGCCGCAGCGGCTCACCACGGCATTGTACTTTGCAGAGTTTGTTTTCC
TGGGTCTCTTCCTCACAGAGATGTCCCTGAAGATGTATGGCCTGGGGCCCAGGAGCTACTTCCGGTCCTC
CTTCAACTGTTTTGACTTTGGGGTCATCGTGGGCAGTATCTTTGAAGTGGTCTGGGCTGCTTACCCCTAC
GACGTCCCCGACTACGCCGGCTACCCGTACGACGTCCCGGACTACGCCGGCGTCGACGTCAAGCCAGGGA
CCTCCTTCGGGATCAGTGTTCTGCGGGCTCTGCGCTTACTGAGAATCTTCAAGGTCACCAAATACTGGAA
CTCCCTACGGAACCTGGTGGTGTCTCTGCTCAACTCCATGAAGTCCATCATCAGCCTCCTCTTCCTGCTC
TTCCTGTTCATTGTTGTCTTTGCTCTGCTGGGGATGCAGCTGTTTGGAGGCCAGTTCAACTTTAAAGACG
AGACCCCAACGACCAACTTTGACACCTTCCCTGCTGCTATCCTCACCGTCTTCCAGATCCTGACCGGAGA
GGACTGGAATGCGGTCATGTACCACGGGATCGAGTCGCAAGGTGGCGTCAGCAGAGGAATGTTCTCCTCC
TTCTACTTCATTGTCCTCACTCTGTTTGGGAACTACACCCTGCTGAATGTCTTCCTGGCCATTGCTGTGG
ACAACCTTGCCAATGCTCAGGAGCTGACCAAGGATGAAGAGGAGATGGAAGAAGCAGCCAATCAGAAACT
CGCCTTGCAGAAGGCCAAGGAAGTGGCTGAAGTCAGCCCCATGTCTGCTGCGAACATCTCCATTGCCGCC
AGGCAGCAGAACTCGGCCAAAGCGCGCTCGGTGTGGGAGCAGCGAGCCAGCCAGCTGCGGCTGCAGAACC
TGAGGGCCAGCTGCGAGGCGCTGTACAGCGAGATGGACCCCGAGGAGAGGCTGCGCTACGCCACCGCGCG
CCACCTGCGGCCCGACGTGAAGACGCACCTGGACCGGCCGCTGGTGGTTGAGCCCGGCCGCGACGCTCCG
CGGGGCCCCCCGGGGGGGAAGTCCCGGCCGGATGGCTCGGAGGCCCCCGAGGGTGCGGATCCCCCGCGCA
GGCATCACCGGCACCGAGACAAGGACAAGGCTCCCGCCACGGTCCCCTCGGCGGGGGAACAGGACAGAGC
CGAAGCTCTGAGGGCAGAGGGCGGGGAGCTGGGGCCCCGCGAGGAGCGGGGGCGGCCACGCCGCAGCCGC
AGCAAGGAGGCCCCGGGCGCCCCGGAGGTGCGCAGCGATCGCGGCCGTGGCCCGTGTCCTGAAGGTGGTC
GGCGCCACCACCGGCGCGGGTCACCGGAGGAGGCAGCTGAGAGGGAGCCCCGCCGCCACCGCGCGCACCG
GCACGGGCCCGACCCGGGCAAGGAGGGCCCAGCGTCCGGGACCAGGGGCGAGCGGCGCGCACGACACCGC
ACGGGCCCCCGGGCGTGCCCCCGGGAGGCTGAGAGCAGCGAGGAGCCTGCGCGGCGGCACCGGGCTCGGC
ACAAGGCGCCGCCCACCCAGGAGACCGCGGAGAAGGACAAGGAGGCTGCCGAGAAGGGGGGCGAGGCCAC
GGAGGCCGAGAAGGACAAGGAGGCTCGGAACCACCAGCCCAAGGAGCTGCCCTGTGACCTGGAGGCCATC
GGCATGCTGGGAGTGGGCGCTGTGCATACGCTGCCCAGCACCTGTCTGCAGAAGGTGGAGGAGCAGCCAG
AGGATGCGGACAACCAGCGGAACGTCACCCGCATGGGTAGTCAGCCCCCGGACACCAGCACCACTGTGCA
CATTCCTGTGACGCTGACCGGCCCCCCCGGGGAGACCACGGTAGTGCCCAGTGGAAACGTGGACCTGGAA
AGTCAAGCAGAGGGGAAGAAGGAGGTGGAAACCAGCGATGTGATGAGGAGCGGCCCTCGGCCCATTGTCC
CGTACAGTTCCATGTTCTGTTTAAGCCCAACCAACCTGCTGCGCCGCTGCTGCCACTACATTGTGACCAT
GCGATACTTCGAGATGGTCATCCTCGTGGTCATCGCCCTGAGCAGCATCGCCCTGGCTGCCGAGGACCCC
GTGAGAACAGACTCTCCCAGGAATAATGCTCTGAAGTACATGGACTACATCTTCACAGGCGTCTTCACCT
TCGAGATGGTGATAAAGATGATCGATTTGGGACTGCTGCTACACCCTGGAGCCTATTTCCGGGATCTGTG
GAACATTCTGGACTTCATTGTGGTCAGTGGGGCCCTGGTGGCATTTGCTTTCTCAGGATCCAAAGGGAAA
GACATCAGCACCATCAAATCCCTGAGAGTCCTGCGTGTGCTGCGGCCACTCAAGACCATCAAGCGGCTGC
CCAAGCTCAAGGCCGTGTTTGACTGTGTGGTGAACTCACTGAAAAACGTCCTCAACATCCTGATCGTCTA
CATGCTCTTCATGTTCATCTTTGCCGTCATTGCCGTGCAGCTCTTCAAAGGGAAGTTCTTCTACTGCACG
GACGAATCCAAGGAGCTGGAGCGTGACTGCAGGGGTCAGTATTTGGATTATGAGAAGGAGGAAGTGGAAG
CTCAACCGAGGCAGTGGAAGAAATATGACTTCCACTATGACAACGTGCTCTGGGCTCTGCTAACGCTCTT
CACGGTGTCCACAGGGGAAGGGTGGCCCATGGTGCTGAAACACTCTGTGGATGCCACCTACGAGGAGCAG
GGCCCGAGCCCCGGGTACCGCATGGAGCTCTCCATCTTCTACGTGGTCTACTTTGTGGTCTTTCCCTTCT
TCTTTGTCAACATCTTCGTGGCCTTGATCATCATCACCTTCCAGGAGCAGGGGGACAAGGTGATGTCCGA
GTGCAGCCTGGAGAAGAACGAGAGGGCTTGCATCGACTTTGCCATCAGCGCCAGACCCCTGACGCGGTAC
ATGCCCCAGAACAAGCAGTCGTTCCAGTATAAGACGTGGACGTTCGTGGTGTCCCCACCTTTTGAGTACT
TCATCATGGCTATGATCGCCCTCAACACTGTGGTGCTGATGATGAAGTTCTACGATGCGCCGTACGAGTA
TGAGCTAATGCTGAAATGCCTGAACATCGTGTTCACGTCCATGTTCTCCATGGAGTGTGTGCTGAAGATC
ATCGCCTTCGGGGTGCTGAACTATTTCAGAGATGCCTGGAATGTCTTTGACTTTGTCACGGTGTTGGGAA
GTATTACTGATATTTTGGTAACAGAGATTGCGAACAACTTCATCAACCTCAGCTTCCTGCGCCTGTTCCG
GGCCGCGCGGCTCATCAAGCTGCTGCGCCAGGGCTACACCATCCGCATCCTGCTTTGGACCTTCGTGCAG
TCCTTCAAGGCGCTGCCCTACGTGTGTCTCCTCATCGCCATGCTCTTCTTCATCTACGCCATCATTGGCA
TGCAGGTTTTTGGGAACATCGCCCTGGACGATGACACCAGCATCAACAGGCACAATAACTTCCGGACGTT
TCTGCAGGCCTTGATGTTGCTGTTCAGGAGCGCCACGGGGAAGGCCTGGCACGAGATAATGCTGTCGTGC
CTCAGCAGCCGGGCCTGCGACGAGCACTCCAATGCCAGCGAGTGCGGCAGCGACTTTGCCTACTTTTACT
TCGTCTCCTTCATCTTCCTCTGCTCCTTTCTGATGTTGAACCTCTTTGTGGCTGTGATCATGGACAATTT
TGAGTACCTTACACGGGACTCTTCCATCTTAGGGCCTCACCACCTGGATGAGTTCATCCGGGTCTGGGCT
GAATACGACCCGGCCGCGTGTGGGCGCATCAGTTACAGTGACATGTTTGAGATGCTGAAGCACATGTCCC
CACCCCTGGGGCTGGGGAAGAAGTGCCCTGCTCGAGTCGCGTACAAGCGCCTGGTCCGCATGAACATGCC
CATCTCCAGTGAGGACATGACGGTGCACTTCACATCCACGCTGATGGCTCTCATTCGGACAGCGCTGGAC
ATCAAGCTGGCACCAGCTGGGACCAAGCAGCACCAGTGCGACGCAGAGCTGAGGAAGGAGATTTCCTGTG
TGTGGGCCAATCTGCCCCAGAAGACCCTGGACTTACTGGTACCACCCCATAAGCCTGACGAGATGACGGT
GGGCAAAGTCTATGCAGCTCTGATGATCTTCGACTTCTACAAACAGAACAAAACCAGCAGAGACCAGACT
CAGCAAGCCCCCGGAGGCCTGTCCCAGCTGGGCCCCGTGTCCCTGTTCCACCCGCTGAAGGCCACGCTGG
AGCAGACTCAGCCGGCGCTGCGTGGAGCCCGGGCTTTCCTGCGGCAGAAGAGTTCTGCCTCCCTGAGCAA
CGGCGGGGCCGTACAAACCCAGGAGAGCGGCATCAAGGAATCGGTTTCTTGGGGCACTCAGAGGACCCAG
GATGTGCTTTGCGAGGCCAGGGCACCCCTGGAGCGGGGCCACTCAGCTGAGATCCCAGTCGGGCAGCCTG
GGACACTGGCTGTAGATGTCCAGATGCAGAACATGACTCTGAGTGGCCCTGACGCCGAGCCGCAGCCAGG
GCTGGAGAGCCAGGGCCGAGCCGCCTCCATGCCCCGCCTGGCCGCAGAAACACAGCCCGCGCCTGACGCC
AGCCCCATGAAGCGCTCCATCTCCACGCTGGCCCCGCGCCCCCACACGGCCCGGCTCGGCAGCACCGCGC
TGGACCGCCCAGCCCCCAGCCAGGCCCCGCACCATCACCACCACCGCTGCCACCGCCGCAGGGACAGGAA
GCAGCGGTCCCTGGAGAAGGGTCCCAGCCTGTCTGCTGACACAGATGGGGCCCCCGACAGCACGGTGGGG
CCAGGACTGCCCACGGGGGAGGGCCCCCCCGGCTGCAGGCGGGAGCGGGAGCGCAGGCAGGAGCGGGGCC
GGTCCCAGGAGCGGAGGCAGCCCTCGTCCTCCTCCTCGGAGAAGCATCGCTTCTACTCCTGTGACCGCTT
CGGGGGCCGCGAACCCCCACAGCCCAAGCCCTCCCTCAGTAGTCACCCCACGTCGCCGACGGCCGGGCAG
GAGCCGGGACCCCACCCGCAGGGGAGTGGTTCGGTTCACGGGAGCCCCCTGCTGTCCACATCTGGTGCTA
GCACCCCGGGCCGGGGGCGGAGGCAGCTCCCCCAGACCCCCTTGACCCCCCGCCCCAGCGTCACCTACAA
GACGGCCAACTCCTCGCCTGTCCACTTCGCCGGGGCACCGAGCGGCCTCCCCGCCTTCTCCCCCGGCCGG
CTCAGCCGGGGCCTCTCAGAACACAACGCCCTGCTGCAGAGGGACCCGCTCAGCCGGCCCCTGGCGCCCG
GCTCGCGCATCGGCTCCGACCCCTACCTGGGGCAGCGGCTGGACAGCGAGGCGCCCGCCCGTGCCCTGCC
CGAGGACGCGCCCGCCTTTGAGGAGACCGCGGCCAGCAACTCGGGCCGCTCCTCCCGGACCTCGTACGTG
TCCTCACTGACCTCGCAGCCCCCGCCGCTGCGCCGCGTGCCCAACGGCTACCACTGCACTCTGGGGCTGG
GCGGGGGCGGCCGGGCGCGGCGCGGCTGCCACCACCCCGACCGCGACCGCCGGTGCTAGACTAGTTCTAG
CAAGCTTCGACGAATTCTGCAGATATCCATCACACTGGCGGCCGCTCGAGCATGCATCTAGAGGGCCCTA
TTCTATAGTGTCACCTAAATGCTAGAGCTCGCTGATCAGCCTCGACTGTGCCTTCTAGTTGCCAGCCATC
TGTTGTTTGCCCCTCCCCCGTGCCTTCCTTGACCCTGGAAGGTGCCACTCCCACTGTCCTTTCCTAATAA
AATGAGGAAATTGCATCGCATTGTCTGAGTAGGTGTCATTCTATTCTGGGGGGTGGGGTGGGGCAGGACA
GCAAGGGGGAGGATTGGGAAGACAATAGCAGGCATGCTGGGGATGCGGTGGGCTCTATGGCTTCTGAGGC
GGAAAGAACCAGCTGGGGCTCTAGGGGGTATCCCC
[124 nt withheld, positions 12146-12269]
C
[91 nt withheld, positions 12271-12361]
A
[49 nt withheld, positions 12363-12411]
CCTTTGACGTTGGAGTCCACGTTCTTT
[37 nt withheld, positions 12439-12475]
ACCCTATCTCGGTCTATTCTTTTGATTTATAAGGGATTTTGCCGATTTCGGCCTATTGGTTAAAAAATGA
GCTGATTTAACAAAAATTTAACGCGAATTAATTCTGTGGAATGTGTGTCAGTTAG
Features (pLannotate 1.2.2; 22 found; start..end, strand, type, name):
    384..1175    +  CDS            neo: KKA2_KLEPN - Also known as kan, nptII. Experimental evidence at protein level: Swiss-Prot protein existence level 1. Resistance to kanamycin, neomycin, paromomycin, ribostamycin, butirosin and gentamicin B. From Klebsiella pneumoniae.
   1199..1357    +  CDS            ble (fragment): BLE_KLEPN - Experimental evidence at protein level: Swiss-Prot protein existence level 1. Binding protein with a strong affinity to the bleomycin family of antibiotics. Binds to CL990; an antimitotic-antibiotic compound. From Klebsiella pneumoniae.
   1352..1473    +  polyA_signal   SV40 poly(A) signal: SV40 polyadenylation signal
   1544..1566    -  protein_bind   lac operator (fragment): The lac repressor binds to the lac operator to inhibit transcription in E. coli. This inhibition can be relieved by adding lactose or isopropyl-β-D-thiogalactopyranoside (IPTG). lac repressor encoded by lacI
   1570..1600    -  promoter       lac promoter: promoter for the E. coli lac operon
   1615..1636    -  protein_bind   CAP binding site: CAP binding activates transcription in the presence of cAMP. E. coli catabolite activator protein
   1649..1741    -  CDS            lacI (fragment): lac repressor; lacI; The lac repressor binds to the lac operator to inhibit transcription in E. coli. This inhibition can be relieved by adding lactose or isopropyl-β-D-thiogalactopyranoside (IPTG).
   1924..2512    -  rep_origin     ori: high-copy-number ColE1/pMB1/pBR322/pUC origin of replication
   2683..3543    -  CDS            AmpR: β-lactamase; bla; confers resistance to ampicillin, carbenicillin, and related antibiotics
   3544..3648    -  promoter       AmpR promoter: bla
   3707..3759    -  misc_feature   bom (fragment): basis of mobility region from pBR322
   3914..4293    +  enhancer       CMV enhancer: human cytomegalovirus immediate early enhancer
   4294..4497    +  promoter       CMV promoter: human cytomegalovirus (CMV) immediate early promoter
   4493..4526    +  LTR            5' LTR (truncated) (fragment): truncated 5' long terminal repeat (LTR) from HIV-1
   4542..4560    +  promoter       T7 promoter: promoter for bacteriophage T7 RNA polymerase
   4629..4654    -  misc_feature   MCS (fragment): pBluescript multiple cloning site
   4664..11746   +  CDS            CACNA1B: CAC1B_RABIT - Also known as CACH5, CACNL1A5. Experimental evidence at protein level: Swiss-Prot protein existence level 1. Voltage-sensitive calcium channels (VSCC) mediate the entry of calcium ions into excitable cells and are also involved in a variety of calcium-dependent processes, including muscle contraction, hormone or neurotransmitter release, gene expression, cell motility, cell division and cell death. The isoform alpha-1B gives rise to N-type calcium currents. N-type calcium channels belong to the 'high-voltage activated' (HVA) group and are specifically blocked by omega-conotoxin-
  11832..11850   -  promoter       SP6 promoter: promoter for bacteriophage SP6 RNA polymerase
  11876..12100   +  polyA_signal   bGH poly(A) signal: bovine growth hormone polyadenylation signal
  12104..12125   +  promoter       SV40 promoter (fragment): SV40 enhancer and early promoter
  12146..12574   +  rep_origin     f1 ori (sequence partly withheld): f1 bacteriophage origin of replication; arrow indicates direction of (+) strand synthesis
  12588..317     +  promoter       SV40 promoter (across the origin): SV40 enhancer and early promoter
