[The description below was written by a language model from this plasmid's Addgene catalogue record and pLannotate feature annotations shown in this document.]
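Description:
Cav2.2 HA EIVK (E1658K) pcDNA3 is a mammalian expression plasmid built on the Invitrogen pcDNA3 backbone, carrying the rabbit CACNA1B cDNA that encodes the pore-forming alpha1B subunit of the N-type voltage-gated calcium channel Cav2.2. The sequenced plasmid is about 12.6 kb, of which the insert accounts for roughly 7.2 kb. In bacteria it is maintained at high copy through a ColE1/pUC-type origin and selected with ampicillin via the β-lactamase gene; an f1 origin is also present. For mammalian cells, an SV40 early promoter drives a neomycin phosphotransferase cassette ending in an SV40 polyadenylation signal, which would allow G418 selection of stable transfectants. Short lac, lacI, ble, bom and HIV-1 LTR fragments in the automated annotation appear to be backbone remnants or incidental matches rather than functional parts.

The channel coding sequence sits downstream of the CMV immediate-early enhancer and promoter and is terminated by the bovine growth hormone polyadenylation signal. T7 and SP6 promoters flank the insert and can serve as sequencing or in vitro transcription sites. The protein carries a double HA epitope in an extracellular position within domain II, so that channels reaching the plasma membrane can be detected by antibody labelling of non-permeabilised cells; the feature table does not annotate this tag separately. The E1658K substitution lies in the P loop of domain IV, changing a selectivity-filter glutamate, and according to the record it abolishes trafficking of the channel to the cell surface. The construct is therefore suited to studies of how the integrity of the pore calcium-binding site influences Cav2.2 trafficking, typically alongside the unmutated HA-tagged channel. The depositor notes that the 5′ end of the cDNA is very GC rich.
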