Addgene plasmid #206066: Cav2.2 HA EIVK (E1658K) pcDNA3
Purpose: expression of rabbit Cav2.2 calcium channel with an exofacial double HA tag in domain II and an E1658K mutation in the P loop of Domain IV which abolishes trafficking to the cell surface
Depositing lab: Annette Dolphin. Depositing organization: University College London. Publication: Disruption of the Key Ca(2+) Binding Site in the Selectivity Filter of Neuronal Voltage-Gated Calcium Channels Inhibits Channel Trafficking. Meyer JO, Dahimene S, Page KM, Ferron L, Kadurin I, Ellaway JIJ, Zhao P, Patel T, Rothwell SW, Lin P, Pratt WS, Dolphin AC. Cell Rep. 2019 Oct 1;29(1):22-33.e5. doi: 10.1016/j.celrep.2019.08.079. PubMed 31577951.
Backbone
  Vector backbone: pcDNA3
  Backbone manufacturer: Invitrogen Life Technologies
  Backbone size w/o insert (bp): 5446
  Vector type: Mammalian Expression
Growth in bacteria
  Bacterial resistance: Ampicillin, 100 μg/mL
  Growth temperature: 37°C
  Growth strain: DH5alpha
  Copy number: High Copy
Gene/Insert
  Gene/Insert name: cacna1b (alt name: Cav2.2 alpha1B)
  Species: O. cuniculus (rabbit)
  Insert size (bp): 7167
  Mutation: E1658K
  Entrez Gene: CACNA1B
  Promoter: CMV
  Cloning method: Restriction Enzyme; 5′ cloning site unknown (unknown if destroyed)
  Sequencing primers: 5′ CTGGCTAACTAGAGAACC; 3′ GCATTTAGGTGACACTATAG
Resource information
  A portion of this plasmid was derived from a plasmid made by: Yasuo Mori
Terms and licenses: Academic/Nonprofit Terms; Industry Terms: Not Available to Industry
Depositor comments: 5' end of DNA is very GC rich
How to cite: Cav2.2 HA EIVK (E1658K) pcDNA3 was a gift from Annette Dolphin (Addgene plasmid # 206066 ; http://n2t.net/addgene:206066 ; RRID:Addgene_206066)
